Addgene plasmid #45635: pCDNA3.1 AT1AR-324delta
Depositing lab: Robert Lefkowitz. Depositing organization: Duke University. Publication: Stable interaction between beta-arrestin 2 and angiotensin type 1A receptor is required for beta-arrestin 2-mediated activation of extracellular signal-regulated kinases 1 and 2. Wei H, Ahn S, Barnes WG, Lefkowitz RJ. J Biol Chem. 2004 Nov 12;279(46):48255-61. Epub 2004 Sep 7. 10.1074/jbc.M406205200 PubMed 15355986.
Backbone
  Vector backbone: pcDNA3.1/Zeo
  Backbone manufacturer: Invitrogen
  Backbone size w/o insert (bp): 5000
  Total vector size (bp): 6250
  Vector type: Mammalian Expression
  Selectable markers: Zeocin
Growth in bacteria
  Bacterial resistance: Ampicillin, 100 μg/mL
  Growth temperature: 37°C
  Growth strain: DH5alpha
  Copy number: High Copy
Gene/Insert
  Gene/Insert name: AT1AR-324delta (alt names: AT1AR; Agtr1; angiotensin II receptor, type 1)
  Species: R. norvegicus (rat)
  Mutation: added stop codon at 324 aa
  Entrez Gene: Agtr1a (a.k.a. AT1, AT1A, AT1R, Agtr1)
  Promoter: CMV
  Tag / fusion protein: HA (N terminal on insert)
  Cloning method: Restriction Enzyme; 5′ cloning site HindIII (not destroyed); 3′ cloning site XbaI (not destroyed)
  Sequencing primers: 5′ CMV-F; T7; 3′ BGH-rev
Resource information
  A portion of this plasmid was derived from a plasmid made by: The template pcDNA3.1 expression plasmid encoding hemagglutinin (HA) epitope-tagged AT1A receptors was provided by M. G. Caron (Duke University).
Terms and licenses: Academic/Nonprofit Terms; Industry Terms: Not Available to Industry
Depositor comments: Mutant AT1A receptors were generated by mutagenesis PCR using pcDNA3.1-HA-AT1A receptor (provided by M. G. Caron, Duke University) as a template and a QuikChange multisite-directed mutagenesis kit (Stratagene) according to the manufacturer’s instructions. The primer for the 324delta receptor was: 5' p-CCCCCAAAGGCCTAGCTCCCACTCAAGCC 3'. N4D mutation introduced to prevent glycosylation at this consensus site and steric hindrance of antibody binding.
How to cite: pCDNA3.1 AT1AR-324delta was a gift from Robert Lefkowitz (Addgene plasmid # 45635 ; http://n2t.net/addgene:45635 ; RRID:Addgene_45635)
