[The description below was written by a language model from this plasmid's Addgene catalogue record.]
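Description:
pCDNA3.1 AT1AR-324delta is a mammalian expression plasmid built on the Invitrogen pcDNA3.1/Zeo backbone, with a recorded total size of about 6.25 kb (roughly 5 kb of backbone plus the insert). It is maintained as a high-copy plasmid in E. coli under ampicillin selection. It also carries a Zeocin resistance marker, which allows transfected mammalian cells to be selected, for example when deriving stable lines.

The insert is the rat angiotensin II type 1A receptor (Agtr1a), a G protein-coupled receptor, cloned between HindIII and XbaI sites that both remain intact. Expression is driven by the CMV promoter. The sequencing primer sites listed (T7 upstream, BGH reverse downstream) fit the standard pcDNA3.1 arrangement, in which the insert sits between a T7 promoter and the bovine growth hormone polyadenylation signal. The receptor bears an N-terminal HA epitope tag for antibody detection. The depositor also notes an N4D substitution that removes a consensus glycosylation site, so that the glycan does not sterically hinder antibody binding to the tag.

The defining change, made by site-directed mutagenesis of an HA-tagged wild-type AT1A receptor template, is a stop codon at residue 324. This truncates the receptor's C-terminal portion. The associated publication concerns the requirement for a stable interaction between beta-arrestin 2 and the AT1A receptor in beta-arrestin 2-mediated activation of ERK1/2. The truncation mutant therefore appears intended for testing how the receptor's C-terminal region contributes to arrestin binding and downstream signalling in transfected cells. No feature table was supplied, so the element positions cannot be confirmed.
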