>Addgene plasmid #45635 | pCDNA3.1 AT1AR-324delta | addgene partial sequence | sequence record 65175 | CMV-F 5'-CGCAAATGGGCGGTAGGCGTG-3'
CTCTCTGGCTACTAGAGAACCCACTGCTTACTGGCTTATCGAAATTAATACGACTCACTATAGGGAGACC
CAAGCTGGCTAGCGTTTAAACTTAAGCTTACCATGTACCCATACGACGTCCCAGACTACGCCGCCCTTGA
CTCTTCTGCTGAAGATGGTATCAAAAGAATCCAAGATGACTGCCCCAAGGCTGGCAGGCACAGTTACATA
TTTGTCATGATCCCTACCCTCTACAGCATCATCTTTGTGGTGGGAATATTTGGAAACAGCTTGGTGGTGA
TTGTCATTTACTTTTACATGAAGCTGAAGACTGTGGCCAGCGTCTTTCTTCTCAATCTCGCCTTGGCTGA
CTTATGCTTTTTGCTGACTTTGCCCCTGTGGGCAGTCTATACCGCTATGGAGTACCGCTGGCCCTTCGGC
AATCACCTATGTAAGATCGCTTCGGCCAGCGTGAGCTTCAACCTCTACGCCAGTGTGTTCCTTCTCACGT
GTCTCAGCATCGACCGCTACCTGGCCATCGTCCACCCAATGAAGTCTCGCCTTCGCCGCACGATGCTGGT
GGCCAAAGTCACCTGCATCATCATCTGGCTGATGGCTGGCTTGGCCAGTTTGCCAGCTGTCATCCACCGA
AATGTATACTTCATCGAGAACACCAATATCACAGTGTGCGCGTTTCATTATGAGTCTCGGAATTCGACGC
TCCCCATAGGGCTGGGCCTTACCAAGAATATTCTGGGCTTCTTGTTCCCTTTCCTTATCATTCTCACCAG
CTATACCCTTATTTGGAAAGCTCTAAAGAAG
