>Addgene plasmid #45635 | pCDNA3.1 AT1AR-324delta | addgene partial sequence | sequence record 65182 | BGH-rev 5'-TAGAAGGCACAGTCGAGG-3'
AGCATGCTCGAGCGGCCGCCAGTGTGATGGATGGCAGGGTGAATGGTCCTTTGGTCGTAAGCCATTTAGT
CAGAGGCTGCCCTGGCTTCTGTCAGGGCATTACATTGCCAGTGTGCTTTGAACCTGTCACTCCACCTCAA
AACAAGACGCAGGCTTTTTGGCCGATGAGCTCATGTTATCCGAAGGCCGGTAAGAAAGCGTGCTCATTTT
CGTAGACAGGCTTGAGTGGGACTAGGCCTTTGGGGGAATATATTTCAGGAGCTGGAGGAAATACTTTTTA
AATTTCTTCCCCAGAAAGCCGTAGAACAGAGGGTTCAGGCAGTTGTTAAAATACGCTATGCAGATGGTGA
TGGGCATGGCAGTGTCCACGATGTCAGAAATTTTACAGTCATGGATGACGCCCAGCTGAATCAGCACATC
CAGGAAAGTGAATATTTGGTGGGGGACCCAGGAAAAGAAGAAGAAAAGCACAATCGCCATAATTATCCTA
AAGATGTCATCGTTTCTTGGTTTGTTCTTTTGAATTTCATAAGCCTTCTTTAGAGCTTTCCAAATAAGGG
TATAGCTGGTGAGAATGATAAGGAAAGGGAACAAGAAGCCCAGAATATTCTTGGTAAGGCCCAGCCCTAT
GGGGAGCGTCGAATTCCGAGACTCATAATGAAACGCGCACACTGTGATATTGGTGTTCTCGATGAAGTAT
ACATTTCGGTGGATGACAGCTGGCAAACTGGCCAAGCCAGCCATCAGCCAGATGATGATGCAGGTGACTT
TGGCCACCAGCATCGTGCGGCGAAGGCGAGACTTCATTGGGTGGACGATGGCCCAGG
